Addgene plasmid #122985: pAAV hSyn mCh-IRES-SspB(milli)-BoNT/B(147-441, Y365A)
Purpose: AAV plasmid with human synapsin promoter driving mCh and SspB(milli)-BoNT/B amino acids 147-441 separated with an IRES element. Co-express with BoNT/B(1-146)-iLID construct for PA-BoNT
Depositing lab: Matthew Kennedy. Depositing organization: University of Colorado Denver and Anschutz Medical Campus. Publication: A Photoactivatable Botulinum Neurotoxin for Inducible Control of Neurotransmission. Liu Q, Sinnen BL, Boxer EE, Schneider MW, Grybko MJ, Buchta WC, Gibson ES, Wysoczynski CL, Ford CP, Gottschalk A, Aoto J, Tucker CL, Kennedy MJ. Neuron. 2019 Jan 15. pii: S0896-6273(19)30003-0. doi: 10.1016/j.neuron.2019.01.002. PubMed 30704911.
Backbone
  Vector backbone: pAAV hSyn
  Backbone size w/o insert (bp): 4500
  Total vector size (bp): 7200
  Vector type: Mammalian Expression, AAV
Growth in bacteria
  Bacterial resistance: Ampicillin, 100 μg/mL
  Growth temperature: 37°C
  Growth strain: NEB Stable
  Copy number: High Copy
Gene/Insert
  Gene/Insert name: mCh-IRES-SspB(milli)-BoNT/B(147-441)
  Insert size (bp): 2600
  Mutation: SspB contains A58V,R73Q "milli" mutations, BoNT/B contains Y365A mutation
  Promoter: human synapsin
  Tag / fusion protein: mCh
  Cloning method: Restriction Enzyme; 5′ cloning site NheI (not destroyed); 3′ cloning site EcoRI (not destroyed)
  Sequencing primers: 5′ actcagcgctgcctcagt; 3′ ccacatagcgtaaaaggagcaac
Resource information
  A portion of this plasmid was derived from a plasmid made by: SspB was obtained from Dr. Brian Kuhlman's lab (University of North Carolina, Chapel Hill) BoNT/B was a gift from Dr Thomas Binz (Hannover Medical School)
Terms and licenses: Academic/Nonprofit Terms; Industry Terms: Not Available to Industry
How to cite: pAAV hSyn mCh-IRES-SspB(milli)-BoNT/B(147-441, Y365A) was a gift from Matthew Kennedy (Addgene plasmid # 122985 ; http://n2t.net/addgene:122985 ; RRID:Addgene_122985)
