[The description below was written by a language model from this plasmid's Addgene catalogue record and pLannotate feature annotations shown in this document.]
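Description:
pAAV hSyn mCh-IRES-SspB(milli)-BoNT/B(147-441, Y365A) is an AAV transfer plasmid of about 7.2 kb for neuron-restricted expression of one half of a light-controlled, split botulinum neurotoxin B system (PA-BoNT). It is maintained in bacteria through a high-copy ColE1/pUC-type origin with ampicillin selection (AmpR under its own promoter), and the backbone also carries an f1 phage origin. The expression cassette is flanked by AAV2 inverted terminal repeats, which allow it to be packaged into recombinant AAV particles. The 3′ ITR is annotated in full, whereas only short fragments of the 5′ ITR were detected in the sequenced record.

Within the ITRs, the human synapsin I promoter drives a bicistronic transcript. The first open reading frame encodes mCherry, which serves as a red fluorescent marker of expressing cells rather than as a fusion partner. A picornaviral IRES then allows independent translation of the second reading frame, SspB fused to residues 147-441 of BoNT/B. SspB carries the A58V and R73Q "milli" mutations, and the toxin fragment carries a Y365A substitution. A WPRE and the human growth hormone polyadenylation signal follow the coding region to enhance transcript stability and processing.

The toxin fragment encoded here is meant to be co-expressed with a separate BoNT/B(1-146)-iLID construct. SspB is the binding partner of the light-sensitive iLID module, so illumination is expected to bring the two toxin fragments together and reconstitute activity. According to the associated publication title, the system provides inducible control of neurotransmission.
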