Features (pLannotate 1.2.2; 18 found; start..end, strand, type, name):
     19..46      +  repeat_region  AAV2 ITR (fragment): inverted terminal repeat of adeno-associated virus serotype 2 inverted
     75..102     +  repeat_region  AAV2 ITR (fragment): inverted terminal repeat of adeno-associated virus serotype 2 inverted
    182..629     +  promoter       hSyn promoter: human synapsin I promoter; confers neuron-specific expression (Kügler et al., 2003)
    661..1368    +  CDS            mCherry: mCherry is a basic (constitutively fluorescent) red fluorescent protein published in 2004, derived from Discosoma sp.. It is reported to be a very rapidly-maturing monomer with low acid sensitivity.
   1717..1965    +  ncRNA          IRES Picorna: Accession: RF00229 - Picornavirus internal ribosome entry site (IRES)
   1995..2336    +  CDS            sspB (fragment): SSPB_HAEIN - Experimental evidence at protein level: Swiss-Prot protein existence level 1. Also stimulates degradation of the N-terminus of RseA (residues 1-108, alone or in complex with sigma-E) by ClpX-ClpP in a non-ssrA-mediated fashion. From Haemophilus influenzae (strain ATCC 51907 / DSM 11121 / KW20 / Rd).
   2385..3269    +  CDS            botB (fragment): BXB_CLOBK - Experimental evidence at protein level: Swiss-Prot protein existence level 1. [Botulinum neurotoxin B heavy chain]: Responsible for host epithelial cell transcytosis, host nerve cell targeting and translocation of light chain (LC) into host cytosol. Composed of 3 subdomains; the translocation domain (TD), and N-terminus and C- terminus of the receptor-binding domain (RBD). The RBD is responsible for the adherence of the toxin to the cell surface. It simultaneously recognizes 2 coreceptors; polysialated gangliosides and host synaptotagmin-1 and -2 (SYT1 and SYT2) which bind simultan
   3271..3295    +  misc_feature   MCS (fragment): pBluescript multiple cloning site
   3295..3883    +  misc_feature   WPRE: woodchuck hepatitis virus posttranscriptional regulatory element
   3915..4391    +  polyA_signal   hGH poly(A) signal: human growth hormone polyadenylation signal
   4431..4571    +  repeat_region  AAV2 ITR: inverted terminal repeat of adeno-associated virus serotype 2 inverted
   4576..4627    -  misc_feature   bom (fragment): basis of mobility region from pBR322
   4646..5101    +  rep_origin     f1 ori (sequence partly withheld): f1 bacteriophage origin of replication; arrow indicates direction of (+) strand synthesis
   5102..5151    -  misc_feature   bom (fragment): basis of mobility region from pBR322
   5253..5288    -  CDS            rop (fragment): Rop protein, which maintains plasmids at low copy number; rop
   5383..5487    +  promoter       AmpR promoter: bla
   5488..6348    +  CDS            AmpR: β-lactamase; bla; confers resistance to ampicillin, carbenicillin, and related antibiotics
   6519..7107    +  rep_origin     ori: high-copy-number ColE1/pMB1/pBR322/pUC origin of replication
>Addgene plasmid #122985 | pAAV hSyn mCh-IRES-SspB(milli)-BoNT/B(147-441, Y365A) | addgene full sequence | sequence record 238429 | Addgene NGS Result
CACATGTCCTGCAGGCAGCTGCGCGCTCGCTCGCTCACTGAGGCCGCCCGGGCGTCGGGCGACCTTTGGT
CGCCCGGCCTCAGTGAGCGAGCGAGCGCGCAGAGAGGGAGTGGCCAACTCCATCACTAGGGGTTCCTGCG
GCCGCACGCGTGTGTCTAGACTGCAGAGGGCCCTGCGTATGAGTGCAAGTGGGTTTTAGGACCAGGATGA
GGCGGGGTGGGGGTGCCTACCTGACGACCGACCCCGACCCACTGGACAAGCACCCAACCCCCATTCCCCA
AATTGCGCATCCCCTATCAGAGAGGGGGAGGGGAAACAGGATGCGGCGAGGCGCGTGCGCACTGCCAGCT
TCAGCACCGCGGACAGTGCCTTCGCCCCCGCCTGGCGGCGCGCGCCACCGCCGCCTCAGCACTGAAGGCG
CGCTGACGTCACTCGCCGGTCCCCCGCAAACTCCCCTTCCCGGCCACCTTGGTCGCGTCCGCGCCGCCGC
CGGCCCAGCCGGACCGCACCACGCGAGGCGCGAGATAGGGGGGCACGGGCGCGACCATCTGCGCTGCGGC
GCCGGCGACTCAGCGCTGCCTCAGTCTGCGGTGGGCAGCGGAGGAGTCGTGTCGTGCCTGAGAGCGCAGT
CGAGAAGGTACCGGATCTGCTAGCGCCACCATGGTGAGCAAGGGCGAGGAGGATAACATGGCCATCATCA
AGGAGTTCATGCGCTTCAAGGTGCACATGGAGGGCTCCGTGAACGGCCACGAGTTCGAGATCGAGGGCGA
GGGCGAGGGCCGCCCCTACGAGGGCACCCAGACCGCCAAGCTGAAGGTGACCAAGGGTGGCCCCCTGCCC
TTCGCCTGGGACATCCTGTCCCCTCAGTTCATGTACGGCTCCAAGGCCTACGTGAAGCACCCCGCCGACA
TCCCCGACTACTTGAAGCTGTCCTTCCCCGAGGGCTTCAAGTGGGAGCGCGTGATGAACTTCGAGGACGG
CGGCGTGGTGACCGTGACCCAGGACTCCTCCCTGCAGGACGGCGAGTTCATCTACAAGGTGAAGCTGCGC
GGCACCAACTTCCCCTCCGACGGCCCCGTAATGCAGAAGAAGACCATGGGCTGGGAGGCCTCCTCCGAGC
GGATGTACCCCGAGGACGGCGCCCTGAAGGGCGAGATCAAGCAGAGGCTGAAGCTGAAGGACGGCGGCCA
CTACGACGCTGAGGTCAAGACCACCTACAAGGCCAAGAAGCCCGTGCAGCTGCCCGGCGCCTACAACGTC
AACATCAAGTTGGACATCACCTCCCACAACGAGGACTACACCATCGTGGAACAGTACGAACGCGCCGAGG
GCCGCCACTCCACCGGCGGCATGGACGAGCTGTACAAGTGTGGCGGCTAGTACTCCGGTATTGCGGTACC
CTTGTACGCCTGTTTTATACTCCCTTCCCGTAACTTAGACGCACAAAACCAAGTTCAATAGAAGGGGGTA
CAAACCAGTACCACCACGAACAAGCACTTCTGTTTCCCCGGTGATGTCGTATAGACTGCTTGCGTGGTTG
AAAGCGACGGATCCGTTATCCGCTTATGTACTTCGAGAAGCCCAGTACCACCTCGGAATCTTCGATGCGT
TGCGCTCAGCACTCAACCCCAGAGTGTAGCTTAGGCTGATGAGTCTGGACATCCCTCACCGGTGACGGTG
GTCCAGGCTGCGTTGGCGACCTACCTATGGCTAACGCCATGGGACGCTAGTTGTGAACAAGGTGTGAAGA
GCCTATTGAGCTACATAAGAATCCTCCGGCCCCTGAATGCGGCTAATCCCAACCTCGGAGCAGGTGGTCA
CAAACCAGTGATTGGCCTGTCGTAACGCGCAAGTCCGTGGCGGAACCGACTACTTTGGGTGTCCGTGTTT
CCTTTTATTTTATTGTGGCTGCTTATGGTGACAATCACAGATTGTTATCATAAAGCGAATTGGATAGGAT
CAAGCTTATCGATACCGTCGACCTCGAGGCCACCATGGAATACAGCTCCCCGAAACGCCCTAAGCTGCTG
CGTGAATATTACGATTGGCTGGTTGATAACAGCTTTACCCCATATCTGGTGGTGGATGCCACATACCTGG
GCGTGAACGTGCCCGTGGAGTATGTGAAAGACGGTCAGATCGTGCTGAATCTGTCTGCAAGTGTGACCGG
CAACCTGCAACTGACAAATGATTTTATCCAGTTCAACGCCCAGTTTAAGGGCGTGTCTCGTGAACTGTAT
ATCCCGATGGGTGCCGCTCTGGCCATTTACGCTCGCGAGAACGGCGATGGTGTGATGTTCGAACCAGAAG
AAATCTATGACGAGCTGAATATTGAGCTCGGTGGCGGTGGCTCTGGAGGTGGTGGGTCCGGAGGAGGCGG
CCGCGAAGTGGAGCGAAAAAAAGGTATTTTCGCAAATTTAATAATATTTGGACCTGGGCCAGTTTTAAAT
GAAAATGAGACTATAGATATAGGTATACAAAATCATTTTGCATCAAGGGAAGGCTTCGGGGGTATAATGC
AAATGAAGTTTTGCCCAGAATATGTAAGCGTATTTAATAATGTTCAAGAAAACAAAGGCGCAAGTATATT
TAATAGACGTGGATATTTTTCAGATCCAGCCTTGATATTAATGCATGAACTTATACATGTTTTACATGGA
TTATATGGCATTAAAGTAGATGATTTACCAATTGTACCAAATGAAAAAAAATTTTTTATGCAATCTACAG
ATGCTATACAGGCAGAAGAACTATATACATTTGGAGGACAAGATCCCAGCATCATAACTCCTTCTACGGA
TAAAAGTATCTATGATAAAGTTTTGCAAAATTTTAGAGGGATAGTTGATAGACTTAACAAGGTTTTAGTT
TGCATATCAGATCCTAACATTAATATTAATATATATAAAAATAAATTTAAAGATAAATATAAATTCGTTG
AAGATTCTGAGGGAAAATATAGTATAGATGTAGAAAGTTTTGATAAATTATATAAAAGCTTAATGTTTGG
TTTTACAGAAACTAATATAGCAGAAAATGCCAAAATAAAAACTAGAGCTTCTTATTTTAGTGATTCCTTA
CCACCAGTAAAAATAAAAAATTTATTAGATAATGAAATCTATACTATAGAGGAAGGGTTTAATATATCTG
ATAAAGATATGGAAAAAGAATATAGAGGTCAGAATAAAGCTATAAATAAACAAGCTTATGAAGAAATTAG
CAAGGAGCATTTGGCTGTATATAAGATACAAATGTGTAAAAGTGTTAAATGAATTCGATATCAAGCTTAT
CGATAATCAACCTCTGGATTACAAAATTTGTGAAAGATTGACTGGTATTCTTAACTATGTTGCTCCTTTT
ACGCTATGTGGATACGCTGCTTTAATGCCTTTGTATCATGCTATTGCTTCCCGTATGGCTTTCATTTTCT
CCTCCTTGTATAAATCCTGGTTGCTGTCTCTTTATGAGGAGTTGTGGCCCGTTGTCAGGCAACGTGGCGT
GGTGTGCACTGTGTTTGCTGACGCAACCCCCACTGGTTGGGGCATTGCCACCACCTGTCAGCTCCTTTCC
GGGACTTTCGCTTTCCCCCTCCCTATTGCCACGGCGGAACTCATCGCCGCCTGCCTTGCCCGCTGCTGGA
CAGGGGCTCGGCTGTTGGGCACTGACAATTCCGTGGTGTTGTCGGGGAAATCATCGTCCTTTCCTTGGCT
GCTCGCCTATGTTGCCACCTGGATTCTGCGCGGGACGTCCTTCTGCTACGTCCCTTCGGCCCTCAATCCA
GCGGACCTTCCTTCCCGCGGCCTGCTGCCGGCTCTGCGGCCTCTTCCGCGTCTTCGCCTTCGCCCTCAGA
CGAGTCGGATCTCCCTTTGGGCCGCCTCCCCGCATCGATACCGAGCGCTGCTCGAGAGATCTACGGGTGG
CATCCCTGTGACCCCTCCCCAGTGCCTCTCCTGGCCCTGGAAGTTGCCACTCCAGTGCCCACCAGCCTTG
TCCTAATAAAATTAAGTTGCATCATTTTGTCTGACTAGGTGTCCTTCTATAATATTATGGGGTGGAGGGG
GGTGGTATGGAGCAAGGGGCAAGTTGGGAAGACAACCTGTAGGGCCTGCGGGGTCTATTGGGAACCAAGC
TGGAGTGCAGTGGCACAATCTTGGCTCACTGCAATCTCCGCCTCCTGGGTTCAAGCGATTCTCCTGCCTC
AGCCTCCCGAGTTGTTGGGATTCCAGGCATGCATGACCAGGCTCAGCTAATTTTTGTTTTTTTGGTAGAG
ACGGGGTTTCACCATATTGGCCAGGCTGGTCTCCAACTCCTAATCTCAGGTGATCTACCCACCTTGGCCT
CCCAAATTGCTGGGATTACAGGCGTGAACCACTGCTCCCTTCCCTGTCCTTCTGATTTTGTAGGTAACCA
CGTGCGGACCGAGCGGCCGCAGGAACCCCTAGTGATGGAGTTGGCCACTCCCTCTCTGCGCGCTCGCTCG
CTCACTGAGGCCGGGCGACCAAAGGTCGCCCGACGCCCGGGCTTTGCCCGGGCGGCCTCAGTGAGCGAGC
GAGCGCGCAGCTGCCTGCAGGGGCGCCTGATGCGGTATTTTCTCCTTACGCATCTGTGCGGTATTTCACA
CCGCATA
[95 nt withheld, positions 4628-4722]
T
[46 nt withheld, positions 4724-4769]
C
[141 nt withheld, positions 4771-4911]
CCTTTGACGTTGGAGTCCACGTTCTTT
[37 nt withheld, positions 4939-4975]
ACTCTATCTCGGGCTATTCTTTTGATTTATAAGGGATTTTGCCGATTTCGGTCTATTGGTTAAAAAATGA
GCTGATTTAACAAAAATTTAACGCGAATTTTAACAAAATATTAACGTTTACAATTTTATGGTGCACTCTC
AGTACAATCTGCTCTGATGCCGCATAGTTAAGCCAGCCCCGACACCCGCCAACACCCGCTGACGCGCCCT
GACGGGCTTGTCTGCTCCCGGCATCCGCTTACAGACAAGCTGTGACCGTCTCCGGGAGCTGCATGTGTCA
GAGGTTTTCACCGTCATCACCGAAACGCGCGAGACGAAAGGGCCTCGTGATACGCCTATTTTTATAGGTT
AATGTCATGATAATAATGGTTTCTTAGACGTCAGGTGGCACTTTTCGGGGAAATGTGCGCGGAACCCCTA
TTTGTTTATTTTTCTAAATACATTCAAATATGTATCCGCTCATGAGACAATAACCCTGATAAATGCTTCA
ATAATATTGAAAAAGGAAGAGTATGAGTATTCAACATTTCCGTGTCGCCCTTATTCCCTTTTTTGCGGCA
TTTTGCCTTCCTGTTTTTGCTCACCCAGAAACGCTGGTGAAAGTAAAAGATGCTGAAGATCAGTTGGGTG
CACGAGTGGGTTACATCGAACTGGATCTCAACAGCGGTAAGATCCTTGAGAGTTTTCGCCCCGAAGAACG
TTTTCCAATGATGAGCACTTTTAAAGTTCTGCTATGTGGCGCGGTATTATCCCGTATTGACGCCGGGCAA
GAGCAACTCGGTCGCCGCATACACTATTCTCAGAATGACTTGGTTGAGTACTCACCAGTCACAGAAAAGC
ATCTTACGGATGGCATGACAGTAAGAGAATTATGCAGTGCTGCCATAACCATGAGTGATAACACTGCGGC
CAACTTACTTCTGACAACGATCGGAGGACCGAAGGAGCTAACCGCTTTTTTGCACAACATGGGGGATCAT
GTAACTCGCCTTGATCGTTGGGAACCGGAGCTGAATGAAGCCATACCAAACGACGAGCGTGACACCACGA
TGCCTGTAGCAATGGCAACAACGTTGCGCAAACTATTAACTGGCGAACTACTTACTCTAGCTTCCCGGCA
ACAATTAATAGACTGGATGGAGGCGGATAAAGTTGCAGGACCACTTCTGCGCTCGGCCCTTCCGGCTGGC
TGGTTTATTGCTGATAAATCTGGAGCCGGTGAGCGTGGGTCTCGCGGTATCATTGCAGCACTGGGGCCAG
ATGGTAAGCCCTCCCGTATCGTAGTTATCTACACGACGGGGAGTCAGGCAACTATGGATGAACGAAATAG
ACAGATCGCTGAGATAGGTGCCTCACTGATTAAGCATTGGTAACTGTCAGACCAAGTTTACTCATATATA
CTTTAGATTGATTTAAAACTTCATTTTTAATTTAAAAGGATCTAGGTGAAGATCCTTTTTGATAATCTCA
TGACCAAAATCCCTTAACGTGAGTTTTCGTTCCACTGAGCGTCAGACCCCGTAGAAAAGATCAAAGGATC
TTCTTGAGATCCTTTTTTTCTGCGCGTAATCTGCTGCTTGCAAACAAAAAAACCACCGCTACCAGCGGTG
GTTTGTTTGCCGGATCAAGAGCTACCAACTCTTTTTCCGAAGGTAACTGGCTTCAGCAGAGCGCAGATAC
CAAATACTGTTCTTCTAGTGTAGCCGTAGTTAGGCCACCACTTCAAGAACTCTGTAGCACCGCCTACATA
CCTCGCTCTGCTAATCCTGTTACCAGTGGCTGCTGCCAGTGGCGATAAGTCGTGTCTTACCGGGTTGGAC
TCAAGACGATAGTTACCGGATAAGGCGCAGCGGTCGGGCTGAACGGGGGGTTCGTGCACACAGCCCAGCT
TGGAGCGAACGACCTACACCGAACTGAGATACCTACAGCGTGAGCTATGAGAAAGCGCCACGCTTCCCGA
AGGGAGAAAGGCGGACAGGTATCCGGTAAGCGGCAGGGTCGGAACAGGAGAGCGCACGAGGGAGCTTCCA
GGGGGAAACGCCTGGTATCTTTATAGTCCTGTCGGGTTTCGCCACCTCTGACTTGAGCGTCGATTTTTGT
GATGCTCGTCAGGGGGGCGGAGCCTATGGAAAAACGCCAGCAACGCGGCCTTTTTACGGTTCCTGGCCTT
TTGCTGGCCTTTTGCT
